>Addgene plasmid #39082 | MCEE | depositor partial sequence | sequence record 49140 | MCEE sequence 493 bps
ATGCACCATCATCATCATCATTCTTCTGGTGTAGATCTGGGTACCGAGAACCTGTACTTCCAATCCATGC
TGGGTCGACTCAACCATGTAGCCATAGCAGTGCCAGATTTGGAAAAGGCTGCAGCATTTTATAAGAATAT
TCTGGGGGCCCAGGTAAGTGAAGCGGTCCCTCTTCCTGAACATGGAGTATCTGTTGTTTTTGTCAACCTG
GGAAATACCAAGATGGAACTGCTTCATCCATTGGGACTTGACAGTCCAATTGCAGGTTTTCTGCAGAAAA
ACAAGGCTGGAGGAATGCATCACATCTGCATCGAGGTGGATAATATTAATGCAGCTGTGATGGATTTGAA
AAAAAAGAAGATCCGCAGTCTAAGTGAAGAGGTCAAAATAGGAGCACATGGAAAACCAGTGATTTTTCTC
CATCCTAAAGACTGTGGTGGAGTCCTTGTGGAACTGGAGCAAGCTTGACAGTAAAGGTGGATACGGATCC
GAA
