>Addgene plasmid #39082 | MCEE | addgene partial sequence | sequence record 51828 | T7_term
AGCCGGATCTCAGTGGTGGTGGTGGTGGTGCTCGAGTGCGGCCGCAAGCTTGTCGACGGAGCTCGAATTC
GGATCCGTATCCACCTTTACTGTCAAGCTTGCTCCAGTTCCACAAGGACTCCACCACAGTCTTTAGGATG
GAGAAAAATCACTGGTTTTCCATGTGCTCCTATTTTGACCTCTTCACTTAGACTGCGGATCTTCTTTTTT
TTCAAATCCATCACAGCTGCATTAATATTATCCACCTCGATGCAGATGTGATGCATTCCTCCAGCCTTGT
TTTTCTGCAGAAAACCTGCAATTGGACTGTCAAGTCCCAATGGATGAAGCAGTTCCATCTTGGTATTTCC
CAGGTTGACAAAAACAACAGATACTCCATGTTCAGGAAGAGGGACCGCTTCACTTACCTGGGCCCCCAGA
ATATTCTTATAAAATGCTGCAGCCTTTTCCAAATCTGGCACTGCTATGGCTACATGGTTGAGTCGACCCA
GCATGGATTGGAAGTACAGGTTCTCGGTACCCAGATCTACACCAGAAGAATGATGATGATGATGGTGCAT
ATGTATATCTCCTTCTTAAAGTTAAACAAAATTATTTCTAGAGGGGAATTGTTATCCGCTCACAATTCCC
CTATAGTGAGTCGTATTAATTTCGCGGGATCGAGATCTCGATCCTCTACGCCGGACGCATCGTGGCCGGC
ATCACCGGCGCCACAGGTGCGGTTGCTGGCGCCTATATCGCCGACATCACCGATGGGGAAGATCGGGCTC
GCCACTTCGGGCTCATGAGCGCTTGTTTCGGCGTGGGTATGGTGGCAGGCCCCGTGGCCGGGGGACTGTT
GGGCGCCATCTCCTTGCAT
