>Addgene plasmid #39082 | MCEE | addgene partial sequence | sequence record 51829 | T7 5'-TAATACGACTCACTATAGGG-3'
TTTGTTTACTTTAAGAAGGAGATATACATATGCACCATCATCATCATCATTCTTCTGGTGTAGATCTGGG
TACCGAGAACCTGTACTTCCAATCCATGCTGGGTCGACTCAACCATGTAGCCATAGCAGTGCCAGATTTG
GAAAAGGCTGCAGCATTTTATAAGAATATTCTGGGGGCCCAGGTAAGTGAAGCGGTCCCTCTTCCTGAAC
ATGGAGTATCTGTTGTTTTTGTCAACCTGGGAAATACCAAGATGGAACTGCTTCATCCATTGGGACTTGA
CAGTCCAATTGCAGGTTTTCTGCAGAAAAACAAGGCTGGAGGAATGCATCACATCTGCATCGAGGTGGAT
AATATTAATGCAGCTGTGATGGATTTGAAAAAAAAGAAGATCCGCAGTCTAAGTGAAGAGGTCAAAATAG
GAGCACATGGAAAACCAGTGATTTTTCTCCATCCTAAAGACTGTGGTGGAGTCCTTGTGGAACTGGAGCA
AGCTTGACAGTAAAGGTGGATACGGATCCGAATTCGAGCTCCGTCGACAAGCTTGCGGCCGCACTCGAGC
ACCACCACCACCACCACTGAGATCCGGCTGCTAACAAAGCCCGAAAGGAAGCTGAGTTGGCTGCTGCCAC
CGCTGAGCAATAACTAGCATAACCCCTTGGGGCCTCTAAACGGGTCTTGAGGGGTTTTTTGCTGAAAGGA
GGAACTATATCCGGATTGGCGAATGGG
[123 nt withheld, positions 728-850]
