[The description below was written by a language model from this plasmid's Addgene catalogue record.]
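Description:
MCEE is a bacterial expression plasmid built on the pNIC28-Bsa4 backbone from the SGC, carrying a 493 bp fragment of the human MCEE gene (also known as GLOD2), which encodes methylmalonyl-CoA epimerase. The plasmid is maintained in E. coli under kanamycin selection and is recorded as low copy. The insert was introduced by ligation-independent cloning. The record notes that the insert may not be the full open reading frame, as expected for a construct whose boundaries were chosen to give a well-behaved domain for structural work rather than the complete native protein.

The coding fragment is fused at its N terminus to a His tag followed by a TEV protease site. This arrangement allows the recombinant protein to be captured by immobilised metal affinity chromatography, after which the tag can be cleaved off to leave near-native protein. The promoter and terminator are not stated explicitly, and no feature table is provided. However, the listed sequencing primers are T7 and T7-term, which suggests that the insert sits between a T7 promoter and a T7 terminator. Expression from such a cassette would require a host that supplies T7 RNA polymerase. The origin of replication is also not stated.

The stated purpose is bacterial production of protein for structure determination, and the record links the insert to a deposited PDB structure of the enzyme. The plasmid is therefore suited to producing purified human MCEE for crystallography and, by extension, for related biochemical or biophysical study of the enzyme.
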