Addgene plasmid #39082: MCEE
Purpose: Bacterial expression for structure determination; may not be full ORF
Depositing lab: Nicola Burgess-Brown. Depositing organization: University of Oxford.
Backbone
  Vector backbone: pNIC28-Bsa4
  Backbone manufacturer: SGC
  Vector type: Bacterial Expression
Growth in bacteria
  Bacterial resistance: Kanamycin, 50 μg/mL
  Growth temperature: 37°C
  Growth strain: Mach1
  Copy number: Low Copy
Gene/Insert
  Gene/Insert name: MCEE (alt names: methylmalonyl CoA epimerase; PDB:3RMU)
  Species: H. sapiens (human)
  Insert size (bp): 493
  Entrez Gene: MCEE (a.k.a. GLOD2)
  Tag / fusion protein: His Tev (N terminal on insert)
  Cloning method: Ligation Independent Cloning
  Sequencing primers: 5′ T7; 3′ T7-term
Terms and licenses: Academic/Nonprofit Terms; Industry Terms: Not Available to Industry
How to cite: MCEE was a gift from Nicola Burgess-Brown (Addgene plasmid # 39082 ; http://n2t.net/addgene:39082 ; RRID:Addgene_39082)
